Addgene plasmid #110371: pcDNA5/FRT/TO/Flag-mKO2
Purpose: Mammalian expression of mKO2 with FLAG tag, Flp-In T-Rex system
Depositing lab: Sandra Martha Gomes Dias. Depositing organization: Centro Nacional de Pesquisa em Energia e Materiais (CNPEM).
Backbone
  Vector backbone: pcDNA5/FRT/TO/FLAG
  Backbone manufacturer: Invitrogen
  Backbone size w/o insert (bp): 5150
  Total vector size (bp): 5837
  Vector type: Mammalian Expression
  Selectable markers: Hygromycin
Growth in bacteria
  Bacterial resistance: Ampicillin, 100 μg/mL
  Growth temperature: 37°C
  Growth strain: DH5alpha
  Copy number: High Copy
Gene/Insert
  Gene/Insert name: monomeric Kusabira Orange 2 (alt name: mKO2)
  Species: Synthetic
  Insert size (bp): 651
  Promoter: CMV
  Tag / fusion protein: FLAG (N terminal on backbone)
  Cloning method: Restriction Enzyme; 5′ cloning site HindIII (not destroyed); 3′ cloning site KpnI (not destroyed)
  Sequencing primers: 5′ CMV Forward 5'-CGCAAATGGGCGGTAGGCGTG-3'
Terms and licenses: Academic/Nonprofit Terms; Industry Terms: Not Available to Industry
How to cite: pcDNA5/FRT/TO/Flag-mKO2 was a gift from Sandra Martha Gomes Dias (Addgene plasmid # 110371 ; http://n2t.net/addgene:110371 ; RRID:Addgene_110371)
