[The description below was written by a language model from this plasmid's Addgene catalogue record and pLannotate feature annotations shown in this document.]
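Description:
pcDNA5/FRT/TO/Flag-mKO2 is a 5.8 kb mammalian expression plasmid built on the Invitrogen pcDNA5/FRT/TO backbone (modified to carry a FLAG tag) for use in the Flp-In T-REx system. It is propagated in E. coli as a high-copy plasmid through a ColE1/pUC-type origin and selected with ampicillin via the β-lactamase gene. Short fragments annotated as f1 ori, lac regulatory elements, lacI, ble and bom appear to be backbone remnants rather than functional parts of the design.

The payload is a synthetic coding sequence for monomeric Kusabira Orange 2 (mKO2), a constitutively fluorescent orange protein, cloned between HindIII and KpnI sites downstream of an N-terminal FLAG epitope supplied by the backbone. Expression is driven by the CMV enhancer/promoter and terminated by the bovine growth hormone polyadenylation signal. Two short hits annotated as tet-operator-containing promoter fragments lie immediately after the CMV promoter. They correspond to the tandem tet operators of the "TO" design, which allow the Tet repressor to hold transcription off in a repressor-expressing host line until tetracycline or doxycycline is added.

Downstream, an FRT site directly precedes a hygromycin resistance gene followed by an SV40 poly(A) signal, with no full-length promoter annotated in front of it. In the Flp-In scheme, Flp recombinase integrates the plasmid at a matching genomic FRT site in the host line, placing the hygromycin gene under a resident promoter, so that hygromycin selects for correct single-copy integrants. The construct is therefore suited to generating isogenic stable lines with inducible FLAG-mKO2. This could plausibly serve as a fluorescent marker or tag-only control, although the record does not specify the application.
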