Features (pLannotate 1.2.2; 22 found; start..end, strand, type, name):
      1..380     +  enhancer       CMV enhancer: human cytomegalovirus immediate early enhancer
    381..584     +  promoter       CMV promoter: human cytomegalovirus (CMV) immediate early promoter
    586..605     +  promoter       PLtetO-1 promoter (fragment): modified phage lambda PL promoter with tet operator sites (Lutz and Bujard, 1997)
    607..626     +  promoter       PLtetO-1 promoter (fragment): modified phage lambda PL promoter with tet operator sites (Lutz and Bujard, 1997)
    634..667     +  promoter       TRE3GV promoter (fragment): 3rd-generation Tet-responsive promoter that can be activated by binding of Tet-On® 3G, optimized for retroviral and lentiviral vectors
    761..781     +  CDS            FLAG (fragment): FLAG® epitope tag, followed by an enterokinase cleavage site
    791..1444    +  CDS            mKO2: mKO2 is a basic (constitutively fluorescent) orange fluorescent protein published in 2008, derived from Verrillofungia concinna. It has moderate acid sensitivity.
   1561..1785    +  polyA_signal   bGH poly(A) signal: bovine growth hormone polyadenylation signal
   1789..1810    +  promoter       SV40 promoter (fragment): SV40 enhancer and early promoter
   1831..2064    +  rep_origin     f1 ori (fragment) (sequence partly withheld): f1 bacteriophage origin of replication; arrow indicates direction of (+) strand synthesis
   2069..2116    +  protein_bind   FRT: FLP-mediated recombination occurs in the 8-bp core sequence TCTAGAAA (Turan and Bode, 2011). FLP recombinase from the Saccharomyces cerevisiae 2μ plasmid
   2124..3146    +  CDS            HygR: aminoglycoside phosphotransferase from E. coli; aph(4)-Ia; confers resistance to hygromycin
   3156..3281    +  CDS            ble (fragment): BLE_KLEPN - Experimental evidence at protein level: Swiss-Prot protein existence level 1. Binding protein with a strong affinity to the bleomycin family of antibiotics. Binds to CL990; an antimitotic-antibiotic compound. From Klebsiella pneumoniae.
   3276..3397    +  polyA_signal   SV40 poly(A) signal: SV40 polyadenylation signal
   3470..3486    -  protein_bind   lac operator: The lac repressor binds to the lac operator to inhibit transcription in E. coli. This inhibition can be relieved by adding lactose or isopropyl-β-D-thiogalactopyranoside (IPTG). lac repressor encoded by lacI
   3494..3524    -  promoter       lac promoter: promoter for the E. coli lac operon
   3539..3560    -  protein_bind   CAP binding site: CAP binding activates transcription in the presence of cAMP. E. coli catabolite activator protein
   3573..3665    -  CDS            lacI (fragment): lac repressor; lacI; The lac repressor binds to the lac operator to inhibit transcription in E. coli. This inhibition can be relieved by adding lactose or isopropyl-β-D-thiogalactopyranoside (IPTG).
   3848..4436    -  rep_origin     ori: high-copy-number ColE1/pMB1/pBR322/pUC origin of replication
   4607..5467    -  CDS            AmpR: β-lactamase; bla; confers resistance to ampicillin, carbenicillin, and related antibiotics
   5468..5572    -  promoter       AmpR promoter: bla
   5631..5683    -  misc_feature   bom (fragment): basis of mobility region from pBR322
>Addgene plasmid #110371 | pcDNA5/FRT/TO/Flag-mKO2 | addgene full sequence | sequence record 227290 | Addgene NGS Result
GACATTGATTATTGACTAGTTATTAATAGTAATCAATTACGGGGTCATTAGTTCATAGCCCATATATGGA
GTTCCGCGTTACATAACTTACGGTAAATGGCCCGCCTGGCTGACCGCCCAACGACCCCCGCCCATTGACG
TCAATAATGACGTATGTTCCCATAGTAACGCCAATAGGGACTTTCCATTGACGTCAATGGGTGGAGTATT
TACGGTAAACTGCCCACTTGGCAGTACATCAAGTGTATCATATGCCAAGTACGCCCCCTATTGACGTCAA
TGACGGTAAATGGCCCGCCTGGCATTATGCCCAGTACATGACCTTATGGGACTTTCCTACTTGGCAGTAC
ATCTACGTATTAGTCATCGCTATTACCATGGTGATGCGGTTTTGGCAGTACATCAATGGGCGTGGATAGC
GGTTTGACTCACGGGGATTTCCAAGTCTCCACCCCATTGACGTCAATGGGAGTTTGTTTTGGCACCAAAA
TCAACGGGACTTTCCAAAATGTCGTAACAACTCCGCCCCATTGACGCAAATGGGCGGTAGGCGTGTACGG
TGGGAGGTCTATATAAGCAGAGCTCTCCCTATCAGTGATAGAGATCTCCCTATCAGTGATAGAGATCGTC
GACGAGCTCGTTTAGTGAACCGTCAGATCGCCTGGAGACGCCATCCACGCTGTTTTGACCTCCATAGAAG
ACACCGGGACCGATCCAGCCTCCGGACTCTAGCGTTTAAACTTAAGCTGCCACCATGGACTACAAGGACG
ACGATGACAAGAAGAAGCTTATGGTGAGCGTGATCAAGCCCGAGATGAAGATGAGGTACTACATGGACGG
CTCCGTCAATGGGCATGAGTTCACAATCGAGGGTGAGGGCACAGGCAGACCTTACGAGGGACATCAGGAG
ATGACACTGCGCGTCACAATGGCCGAGGGCGGGCCAATGCCTTTCGCCTTCGACCTGGTGTCCCACGTGT
TCTGTTACGGCCACAGAGTTTTTACCAAGTACCCAGAAGAGATCCCAGACTATTTCAAGCAGGCCTTTCC
TGAGGGCCTGTCCTGGGAGAGGTCCCTGGAGTTCGAGGACGGCGGCTCCGCCTCCGTGAGCGCCCACATC
AGCCTGAGGGGCAACACCTTCTACCACAAGTCCAAGTTCACCGGCGTGAACTTCCCCGCCGACGGCCCCA
TCATGCAGAACCAGAGCGTGGACTGGGAGCCCTCCACCGAGAAGATCACCGCCAGCGACGGCGTGCTGAA
GGGCGACGTGACCATGTACCTGAAGCTGGAGGGCGGCGGCAACCACAAGTGCCAGATGAAGACCACCTAC
AAGGCCGCCAAGGAGATCCTGGAGATGCCCGGCGACCACTACATCGGCCACAGGCTGGTGAGGAAGACCG
AGGGCAACATCACCGAGCAGGTGGAGGACGCCGTGGCCCACTCCGGTGGCGGAGGCTCGGGCGGAGGTGG
GTCGGGTACCGAGCTCGGATCCGAATTCCTGCAGTCTAGAGCGGCCGCTCGAGTCTAGAGGGCCCGTTTA
AACCCGCTGATCAGCCTCGACTGTGCCTTCTAGTTGCCAGCCATCTGTTGTTTGCCCCTCCCCCGTGCCT
TCCTTGACCCTGGAAGGTGCCACTCCCACTGTCCTTTCCTAATAAAATGAGGAAATTGCATCGCATTGTC
TGAGTAGGTGTCATTCTATTCTGGGGGGTGGGGTGGGGCAGGACAGCAAGGGGGAGGATTGGGAAGACAA
TAGCAGGCATGCTGGGGATGCGGTGGGCTCTATGGCTTCTGAGGCGGAAAGAACCAGCTGGGGCTCTAGG
GGGTATCCCC
[124 nt withheld, positions 1831-1954]
C
[91 nt withheld, positions 1956-2046]
AGGGTGATGGTTCACGTACCTAGAAGTTCCTATTCCGAAGTTCCTATTCTCTAGAAAGTATAGGAACTTC
CTTGGCCAAAAAGCCTGAACTCACCGCGACGTCTGTCGAGAAGTTTCTGATCGAAAAGTTCGACAGCGTC
TCCGACCTGATGCAGCTCTCGGAGGGCGAAGAATCTCGTGCTTTCAGCTTCGATGTAGGAGGGCGTGGAT
ATGTCCTGCGGGTAAATAGCTGCGCCGATGGTTTCTACAAAGATCGTTATGTTTATCGGCACTTTGCATC
GGCCGCGCTCCCGATTCCGGAAGTGCTTGACATTGGGGAATTCAGCGAGAGCCTGACCTATTGCATCTCC
CGCCGTGCACAGGGTGTCACGTTGCAAGACCTGCCTGAAACCGAACTGCCCGCTGTTCTGCAGCCGGTCG
CGGAGGCCATGGATGCGATCGCTGCGGCCGATCTTAGCCAGACGAGCGGGTTCGGCCCATTCGGACCGCA
AGGAATCGGTCAATACACTACATGGCGTGATTTCATATGCGCGATTGCTGATCCCCATGTGTATCACTGG
CAAACTGTGATGGACGACACCGTCAGTGCGTCCGTCGCGCAGGCTCTCGATGAGCTGATGCTTTGGGCCG
AGGACTGCCCCGAAGTCCGGCACCTCGTGCACGCGGATTTCGGCTCCAACAATGTCCTGACGGACAATGG
CCGCATAACAGCGGTCATTGACTGGAGCGAGGCGATGTTCGGGGATTCCCAATACGAGGTCGCCAACATC
TTCTTCTGGAGGCCGTGGTTGGCTTGTATGGAGCAGCAGACGCGCTACTTCGAGCGGAGGCATCCGGAGC
TTGCAGGATCGCCGCGGCTCCGGGCGTATATGCTCCGCATTGGTCTTGACCAACTCTATCAGAGCTTGGT
TGACGGCAATTTCGATGATGCAGCTTGGGCGCAGGGTCGATGCGACGCAATCGTCCGATCCGGAGCCGGG
ACTGTCGGGCGTACACAAATCGCCCGCAGAAGCGCGGCCGTCTGGACCGATGGCTGTGTAGAAGTACTCG
CCGATAGTGGAAACCGACGCCCCAGCACTCGTCCGAGGGCAAAGGAATAGCACGTACTACGAGATTTCGA
TTCCACCGCCGCCTTCTATGAAAGGTTGGGCTTCGGAATCGTTTTCCGGGACGCCGGCTGGATGATCCTC
CAGCGCGGGGATCTCATGCTGGAGTTCTTCGCCCACCCCAACTTGTTTATTGCAGCTTATAATGGTTACA
AATAAAGCAATAGCATCACAAATTTCACAAATAAAGCATTTTTTTCACTGCATTCTAGTTGTGGTTTGTC
CAAACTCATCAATGTATCTTATCATGTCTGTATACCGTCGACCTCTAGCTAGAGCTTGGCGTAATCATGG
TCATAGCTGTTTCCTGTGTGAAATTGTTATCCGCTCACAATTCCACACAACATACGAGCCGGAAGCATAA
AGTGTAAAGCCTGGGGTGCCTAATGAGTGAGCTAACTCACATTAATTGCGTTGCGCTCACTGCCCGCTTT
CCAGTCGGGAAACCTGTCGTGCCAGCTGCATTAATGAATCGGCCAACGCGCGGGGAGAGGCGGTTTGCGT
ATTGGGCGCTCTTCCGCTTCCTCGCTCACTGACTCGCTGCGCTCGGTCGTTCGGCTGCGGCGAGCGGTAT
CAGCTCACTCAAAGGCGGTAATACGGTTATCCACAGAATCAGGGGATAACGCAGGAAAGAACATGTGAGC
AAAAGGCCAGCAAAAGGCCAGGAACCGTAAAAAGGCCGCGTTGCTGGCGTTTTTCCATAGGCTCCGCCCC
CCTGACGAGCATCACAAAAATCGACGCTCAAGTCAGAGGTGGCGAAACCCGACAGGACTATAAAGATACC
AGGCGTTTCCCCCTGGAAGCTCCCTCGTGCGCTCTCCTGTTCCGACCCTGCCGCTTACCGGATACCTGTC
CGCCTTTCTCCCTTCGGGAAGCGTGGCGCTTTCTCATAGCTCACGCTGTAGGTATCTCAGTTCGGTGTAG
GTCGTTCGCTCCAAGCTGGGCTGTGTGCACGAACCCCCCGTTCAGCCCGACCGCTGCGCCTTATCCGGTA
ACTATCGTCTTGAGTCCAACCCGGTAAGACACGACTTATCGCCACTGGCAGCAGCCACTGGTAACAGGAT
TAGCAGAGCGAGGTATGTAGGCGGTGCTACAGAGTTCTTGAAGTGGTGGCCTAACTACGGCTACACTAGA
AGAACAGTATTTGGTATCTGCGCTCTGCTGAAGCCAGTTACCTTCGGAAAAAGAGTTGGTAGCTCTTGAT
CCGGCAAACAAACCACCGCTGGTAGCGGTGGTTTTTTTGTTTGCAAGCAGCAGATTACGCGCAGAAAAAA
AGGATCTCAAGAAGATCCTTTGATCTTTTCTACGGGGTCTGACGCTCAGTGGAACGAAAACTCACGTTAA
GGGATTTTGGTCATGAGATTATCAAAAAGGATCTTCACCTAGATCCTTTTAAATTAAAAATGAAGTTTTA
AATCAATCTAAAGTATATATGAGTAAACTTGGTCTGACAGTTACCAATGCTTAATCAGTGAGGCACCTAT
CTCAGCGATCTGTCTATTTCGTTCATCCATAGTTGCCTGACTCCCCGTCGTGTAGATAACTACGATACGG
GAGGGCTTACCATCTGGCCCCAGTGCTGCAATGATACCGCGAGACCCACGCTCACCGGCTCCAGATTTAT
CAGCAATAAACCAGCCAGCCGGAAGGGCCGAGCGCAGAAGTGGTCCTGCAACTTTATCCGCCTCCATCCA
GTCTATTAATTGTTGCCGGGAAGCTAGAGTAAGTAGTTCGCCAGTTAATAGTTTGCGCAACGTTGTTGCC
ATTGCTACAGGCATCGTGGTGTCACGCTCGTCGTTTGGTATGGCTTCATTCAGCTCCGGTTCCCAACGAT
CAAGGCGAGTTACATGATCCCCCATGTTGTGCAAAAAAGCGGTTAGCTCCTTCGGTCCTCCGATCGTTGT
CAGAAGTAAGTTGGCCGCAGTGTTATCACTCATGGTTATGGCAGCACTGCATAATTCTCTTACTGTCATG
CCATCCGTAAGATGCTTTTCTGTGACTGGTGAGTACTCAACCAAGTCATTCTGAGAATAGTGTATGCGGC
GACCGAGTTGCTCTTGCCCGGCGTCAATACGGGATAATACCGCGCCACATAGCAGAACTTTAAAAGTGCT
CATCATTGGAAAACGTTCTTCGGGGCGAAAACTCTCAAGGATCTTACCGCTGTTGAGATCCAGTTCGATG
TAACCCACTCGTGCACCCAACTGATCTTCAGCATCTTTTACTTTCACCAGCGTTTCTGGGTGAGCAAAAA
CAGGAAGGCAAAATGCCGCAAAAAAGGGAATAAGGGCGACACGGAAATGTTGAATACTCATACTCTTCCT
TTTTCAATATTATTGAAGCATTTATCAGGGTTATTGTCTCATGAGCGGATACATATTTGAATGTATTTAG
AAAAATAAACAAATAGGGGTTCCGCGCACATTTCCCCGAAAAGTGCCACCTGACGTCGACGGATCGGGAG
ATCTCCCGATCCCCTATGGTGCACTCTCAGTACAATCTGCTCTGATGCCGCATAGTTAAGCCAGTATCTG
CTCCCTGCTTGTGTGTTGGAGGTCGCTGAGTAGTGCGCGAGCAAAATTTAAGCTACAACAAGGCAAGGCT
TGACCGACAATTGCATGAAGAATCTGCTTAGGGTTAGGCGTTTTGCGCTGCTTCGCGATGTACGGGCCAG
ATATACGCGTT
